Addgene plasmid #76460: PLK1 gRNA (BRDN0001147678)
Purpose: 3rd generation lentiviral gRNA plasmid targeting human PLK1
Depositing lab: John Doench & David Root. Depositing organization: Broad Institute. Publication: Optimized sgRNA design to maximize activity and minimize off-target effects of CRISPR-Cas9. Doench JG, Fusi N, Sullender M, Hegde M, Vaimberg EW, Donovan KF, Smith I, Tothova Z, Wilen C, Orchard R, Virgin HW, Listgarten J, Root DE. Nat Biotechnol. 2016 Jan 18. doi: 10.1038/nbt.3437. PubMed 26780180.
Backbone
  Vector backbone: lentiGuide-Puro
  Backbone manufacturer: Zhang Lab (Addgene plasmid # 52963)
  Vector type: Mammalian Expression, Lentiviral, CRISPR
  Selectable markers: Puromycin
Growth in bacteria
  Bacterial resistance: Ampicillin, 100 μg/mL
  Growth temperature: 37°C
  Growth strain: DH5alpha
  Copy number: High Copy
Gene/Insert
  Gene/Insert name: PLK1 (alt name: PLK1)
  gRNA/shRNA sequence: CCTGCCTGACCATTCCACCA
  Species: H. sapiens (human)
  Entrez Gene: PLK1 (a.k.a. PLK, STPK13)
  Promoter: hU6
  Cloning method: Unknown
  Sequencing primers: 5′ U6-F; 3′ pS2-R
Terms and licenses: Academic/Nonprofit Terms; Industry Terms: Not Available to Industry
Depositor comments: The gRNA was designed to target a Genbank reference sequence which has since been removed from the database. Note that this plasmid does NOT contain Cas9. It should be used in conjunction with lentiCas9-Blast (Addgene #52962) or otherwise with cell lines already expressing Cas9. Browse the full kinome gRNA library at http://www.addgene.org/pooled-library/broadgpp-human-kinome/ or visit http://www.broadinstitute.org/rnai/public/ for detailed protocols and information.
How to cite: PLK1 gRNA (BRDN0001147678) was a gift from John Doench & David Root (Addgene plasmid # 76460 ; http://n2t.net/addgene:76460 ; RRID:Addgene_76460)
