[The description below was written by a language model from this plasmid's Addgene catalogue record and pLannotate feature annotations shown in this document.]
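Description:
PLK1 gRNA (BRDN0001147678) is a third-generation lentiviral guide RNA plasmid built on the lentiGuide-Puro backbone and designed to target human PLK1 (polo-like kinase 1, also known as PLK or STPK13) in CRISPR-Cas9 experiments. In bacteria it is maintained at high copy through a ColE1/pUC-type origin and selected with ampicillin via the β-lactamase gene. The backbone also carries an f1 origin, an SV40 origin and poly(A) signal, and remnants of a lac/T7/T3 cloning region.

The transfer cassette lies between an RSV promoter-driven truncated HIV-1 5' LTR and a self-inactivating ΔU3 3' LTR. The chimeric RSV/5' LTR makes genomic RNA production Tat-independent, which is characteristic of third-generation systems. The Ψ packaging signal (extending into a gag fragment), the Rev response element and a cPPT/CTS support packaging, nuclear export and nuclear import of the viral genome. Within this unit, a human U6 RNA polymerase III promoter drives the PLK1-specific spacer, which sits in the short gap before the annotated Streptococcus pyogenes gRNA scaffold. Downstream, the EF-1α core promoter with its intron A expresses puromycin N-acetyltransferase for selecting transduced mammalian cells, and a WPRE boosts transcript expression.

The plasmid does not encode Cas9, so it must be paired with a separate Cas9 vector such as lentiCas9-Blast or used in cells that already express Cas9. It belongs to a human kinome gRNA collection associated with work on optimized sgRNA design. The depositors note that the guide was designed against a GenBank reference sequence that has since been withdrawn. Its typical use is the production of lentivirus for stable guide delivery and PLK1 knockout.
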