Features (pLannotate 1.2.2; 29 found; start..end, strand, type, name):
     14..80      +  CDS            small t antigen (fragment): SV40 (simian virus 40) small t antigen
    106..317     +  promoter       EF-1α core promoter: core promoter for human elongation factor EF-1α
    318..1256    +  intron         EF-1α intron A: intron upstream of the start codon of human EF-1α
   1278..1877    +  CDS            PuroR (fragment): puromycin N-acetyltransferase; pac from Streptomyces; confers resistance to puromycin
   1893..2481    +  misc_feature   WPRE: woodchuck hepatitis virus posttranscriptional regulatory element
   2532..2551    +  misc_feature   cPPT/CTS (fragment): central polypurine tract and central termination sequence of HIV-1
   2553..2786    +  LTR            3' LTR (ΔU3): self-inactivating 3' long terminal repeat (LTR) from HIV-1
   2864..2985    +  polyA_signal   SV40 poly(A) signal: SV40 polyadenylation signal
   3025..3160    +  rep_origin     SV40 ori: SV40 origin of replication
   3181..3199    -  promoter       T7 promoter: promoter for bacteriophage T7 RNA polymerase
   3207..3362    +  CDS            lacZα (fragment): LacZα fragment of β-galactosidase; lacZ fragment
   3367..3795    +  rep_origin     f1 ori (sequence partly withheld): f1 bacteriophage origin of replication; arrow indicates direction of (+) strand synthesis
   3848..3952    +  promoter       AmpR promoter: bla
   3953..4813    +  CDS            AmpR: β-lactamase; bla; confers resistance to ampicillin, carbenicillin, and related antibiotics
   4984..5572    +  rep_origin     ori: high-copy-number ColE1/pMB1/pBR322/pUC origin of replication
   5755..5847    +  CDS            lacI (fragment): lac repressor; lacI; The lac repressor binds to the lac operator to inhibit transcription in E. coli. This inhibition can be relieved by adding lactose or isopropyl-β-D-thiogalactopyranoside (IPTG).
   5860..5881    +  protein_bind   CAP binding site: CAP binding activates transcription in the presence of cAMP. E. coli catabolite activator protein
   5896..5926    +  promoter       lac promoter: promoter for the E. coli lac operon
   5934..5950    +  protein_bind   lac operator: The lac repressor binds to the lac operator to inhibit transcription in E. coli. This inhibition can be relieved by adding lactose or isopropyl-β-D-thiogalactopyranoside (IPTG). lac repressor encoded by lacI
   5995..6013    +  promoter       T3 promoter: promoter for bacteriophage T3 RNA polymerase
   6041..6267    +  promoter       RSV promoter: Rous sarcoma virus enhancer/promoter
   6268..6448    +  LTR            5' LTR (truncated): truncated 5' long terminal repeat (LTR) from HIV-1
   6495..6620    +  misc_feature   HIV-1 Ψ: packaging signal of human immunodeficiency virus type 1
   6604..6967    +  CDS            HIV-1 gag (fragment): gag protein from human immunodeficiency virus 1; gag
   7113..7346    +  misc_feature   RRE: The Rev response element (RRE) of HIV-1 allows for Rev-dependent mRNA export from the nucleus to the cytoplasm.
   7723..7749    +  CDS            Rev (fragment): human immunodeficiency virus 1 (HIV-1) Rev protein; rev; enhances nuclear export of unspliced and incompletely spliced viral mRNAs
   7753..7993    +  promoter       U6 promoter: RNA polymerase III promoter for human U6 snRNA
   8023..8098    +  misc_RNA       gRNA scaffold: guide RNA scaffold for the Streptococcus pyogenes CRISPR/Cas9 system
   8154..8271    +  misc_feature   cPPT/CTS: central polypurine tract and central termination sequence of HIV-1
>Addgene plasmid #76460 | PLK1 gRNA (BRDN0001147678) | addgene full sequence | sequence record 185880 | Addgene Assembled Sequence
CCCGGGTGCAAAGATGGATAAAGTTTTAAACAGAGAGGAATCTTTGCAGCTAATGGACCTTCTAGGTCTT
GAAAGGAGTGGGAATTGGCTCCGGTGCCCGTCAGTGGGCAGAGCGCACATCGCCCACAGTCCCCGAGAAG
TTGGGGGGAGGGGTCGGCAATTGATCCGGTGCCTAGAGAAGGTGGCGCGGGGTAAACTGGGAAAGTGATG
TCGTGTACTGGCTCCGCCTTTTTCCCGAGGGTGGGGGAGAACCGTATATAAGTGCAGTAGTCGCCGTGAA
CGTTCTTTTTCGCAACGGGTTTGCCGCCAGAACACAGGTAAGTGCCGTGTGTGGTTCCCGCGGGCCTGGC
CTCTTTACGGGTTATGGCCCTTGCGTGCCTTGAATTACTTCCACCTGGCTGCAGTACGTGATTCTTGATC
CCGAGCTTCGGGTTGGAAGTGGGTGGGAGAGTTCGAGGCCTTGCGCTTAAGGAGCCCCTTCGCCTCGTGC
TTGAGTTGAGGCCTGGCCTGGGCGCTGGGGCCGCCGCGTGCGAATCTGGTGGCACCTTCGCGCCTGTCTC
GCTGCTTTCGATAAGTCTCTAGCCATTTAAAATTTTTGATGACCTGCTGCGACGCTTTTTTTCTGGCAAG
ATAGTCTTGTAAATGCGGGCCAAGATCTGCACACTGGTATTTCGGTTTTTGGGGCCGCGGGCGGCGACGG
GGCCCGTGCGTCCCAGCGCACATGTTCGGCGAGGCGGGGCCTGCGAGCGCGGCCACCGAGAATCGGACGG
GGGTAGTCTCAAGCTGGCCGGCCTGCTCTGGTGCCTGGCCTCGCGCCGCCGTGTATCGCCCCGCCCTGGG
CGGCAAGGCTGGCCCGGTCGGCACCAGTTGCGTGAGCGGAAAGATGGCCGCTTCCCGGCCCTGCTGCAGG
GAGCTCAAAATGGAGGACGCGGCGCTCGGGAGAGCGGGCGGGTGAGTCACCCACACAAAGGAAAAGGGCC
TTTCCGTCCTCAGCCGTCGCTTCATGTGACTCCACGGAGTACCGGGCGCCGTCCAGGCACCTCGATTAGT
TCTCGAGCTTTTGGAGTACGTCGTCTTTAGGTTGGGGGGAGGGGTTTTATGCGATGGAGTTTCCCCACAC
TGAGTGGGTGGAGACTGAAGTTAGGCCAGCTTGGCACTTGATGTAATTCTCCTTGGAATTTGCCCTTTTT
GAGTTTGGATCTTGGTTCATTCTCAAGCCTCAGACAGTGGTTCAAAGTTTTTTTCTTCCATTTCAGGTGT
CGTGACGTACGGCCACCATGACCGAGTACAAGCCCACGGTGCGCCTCGCCACCCGCGACGACGTCCCCAG
GGCCGTACGCACCCTCGCCGCCGCGTTCGCCGACTACCCCGCCACGCGCCACACCGTCGATCCGGACCGC
CACATCGAGCGGGTCACCGAGCTGCAAGAACTCTTCCTCACGCGCGTCGGGCTCGACATCGGCAAGGTGT
GGGTCGCGGACGACGGCGCCGCCGTGGCGGTCTGGACCACGCCGGAGAGCGTCGAAGCGGGGGCGGTGTT
CGCCGAGATCGGCCCGCGCATGGCCGAGTTGAGCGGTTCCCGGCTGGCCGCGCAGCAACAGATGGAAGGC
CTCCTGGCGCCGCACCGGCCCAAGGAGCCCGCGTGGTTCCTGGCCACCGTCGGAGTCTCGCCCGACCACC
AGGGCAAGGGTCTGGGCAGCGCCGTCGTGCTCCCCGGAGTGGAGGCGGCCGAGCGCGCCGGGGTGCCCGC
CTTCCTGGAGACCTCCGCGCCCCGCAACCTCCCCTTCTACGAGCGGCTCGGCTTCACCGTCACCGCCGAC
GTCGAGGTGCCCGAAGGACCGCGCACCTGGTGCATGACCCGCAAGCCCGGTGCCTGAACGCGTTAAGTCG
ACAATCAACCTCTGGATTACAAAATTTGTGAAAGATTGACTGGTATTCTTAACTATGTTGCTCCTTTTAC
GCTATGTGGATACGCTGCTTTAATGCCTTTGTATCATGCTATTGCTTCCCGTATGGCTTTCATTTTCTCC
TCCTTGTATAAATCCTGGTTGCTGTCTCTTTATGAGGAGTTGTGGCCCGTTGTCAGGCAACGTGGCGTGG
TGTGCACTGTGTTTGCTGACGCAACCCCCACTGGTTGGGGCATTGCCACCACCTGTCAGCTCCTTTCCGG
GACTTTCGCTTTCCCCCTCCCTATTGCCACGGCGGAACTCATCGCCGCCTGCCTTGCCCGCTGCTGGACA
GGGGCTCGGCTGTTGGGCACTGACAATTCCGTGGTGTTGTCGGGGAAATCATCGTCCTTTCCTTGGCTGC
TCGCCTGTGTTGCCACCTGGATTCTGCGCGGGACGTCCTTCTGCTACGTCCCTTCGGCCCTCAATCCAGC
GGACCTTCCTTCCCGCGGCCTGCTGCCGGCTCTGCGGCCTCTTCCGCGTCTTCGCCTTCGCCCTCAGACG
AGTCGGATCTCCCTTTGGGCCGCCTCCCCGCGTCGACTTTAAGACCAATGACTTACAAGGCAGCTGTAGA
TCTTAGCCACTTTTTAAAAGAAAAGGGGGGACTGGAAGGGCTAATTCACTCCCAACGAAGACAAGATCTG
CTTTTTGCTTGTACTGGGTCTCTCTGGTTAGACCAGATCTGAGCCTGGGAGCTCTCTGGCTAACTAGGGA
ACCCACTGCTTAAGCCTCAATAAAGCTTGCCTTGAGTGCTTCAAGTAGTGTGTGCCCGTCTGTTGTGTGA
CTCTGGTAACTAGAGATCCCTCAGACCCTTTTAGTCAGTGTGGAAAATCTCTAGCAGTACGTATAGTAGT
TCATGTCATCTTATTATTCAGTATTTATAACTTGCAAAGAAATGAATATCAGAGAGTGAGAGGAACTTGT
TTATTGCAGCTTATAATGGTTACAAATAAAGCAATAGCATCACAAATTTCACAAATAAAGCATTTTTTTC
ACTGCATTCTAGTTGTGGTTTGTCCAAACTCATCAATGTATCTTATCATGTCTGGCTCTAGCTATCCCGC
CCCTAACTCCGCCCATCCCGCCCCTAACTCCGCCCAGTTCCGCCCATTCTCCGCCCCATGGCTGACTAAT
TTTTTTTATTTATGCAGAGGCCGAGGCCGCCTCGGCCTCTGAGCTATTCCAGAAGTAGTGAGGAGGCTTT
TTTGGAGGCCTAGGGACGTACCCAATTCGCCCTATAGTGAGTCGTATTACGCGCGCTCACTGGCCGTCGT
TTTACAACGTCGTGACTGGGAAAACCCTGGCGTTACCCAACTTAATCGCCTTGCAGCACATCCCCCTTTC
GCCAGCTGGCGTAATAGCGAAGAGGCCCGCACCGATCGCCCTTCCCAACAGTTGCGCAGCCTGAATGGCG
AATGGG
[124 nt withheld, positions 3367-3490]
C
[91 nt withheld, positions 3492-3582]
A
[49 nt withheld, positions 3584-3632]
CCTTTGACGTTGGAGTCCACGTTCTTT
[37 nt withheld, positions 3660-3696]
ACCCTATCTCGGTCTATTCTTTTGATTTATAAGGGATTTTGCCGATTTCGGCCTATTGGTTAAAAAATGA
GCTGATTTAACAAAAATTTAACGCGAATTTTAACAAAATATTAACGCTTACAATTTAGGTGGCACTTTTC
GGGGAAATGTGCGCGGAACCCCTATTTGTTTATTTTTCTAAATACATTCAAATATGTATCCGCTCATGAG
ACAATAACCCTGATAAATGCTTCAATAATATTGAAAAAGGAAGAGTATGAGTATTCAACATTTCCGTGTC
GCCCTTATTCCCTTTTTTGCGGCATTTTGCCTTCCTGTTTTTGCTCACCCAGAAACGCTGGTGAAAGTAA
AAGATGCTGAAGATCAGTTGGGTGCACGAGTGGGTTACATCGAACTGGATCTCAACAGCGGTAAGATCCT
TGAGAGTTTTCGCCCCGAAGAACGTTTTCCAATGATGAGCACTTTTAAAGTTCTGCTATGTGGCGCGGTA
TTATCCCGTATTGACGCCGGGCAAGAGCAACTCGGTCGCCGCATACACTATTCTCAGAATGACTTGGTTG
AGTACTCACCAGTCACAGAAAAGCATCTTACGGATGGCATGACAGTAAGAGAATTATGCAGTGCTGCCAT
AACCATGAGTGATAACACTGCGGCCAACTTACTTCTGACAACGATCGGAGGACCGAAGGAGCTAACCGCT
TTTTTGCACAACATGGGGGATCATGTAACTCGCCTTGATCGTTGGGAACCGGAGCTGAATGAAGCCATAC
CAAACGACGAGCGTGACACCACGATGCCTGTAGCAATGGCAACAACGTTGCGCAAACTATTAACTGGCGA
ACTACTTACTCTAGCTTCCCGGCAACAATTAATAGACTGGATGGAGGCGGATAAAGTTGCAGGACCACTT
CTGCGCTCGGCCCTTCCGGCTGGCTGGTTTATTGCTGATAAATCTGGAGCCGGTGAGCGTGGGTCTCGCG
GTATCATTGCAGCACTGGGGCCAGATGGTAAGCCCTCCCGTATCGTAGTTATCTACACGACGGGGAGTCA
GGCAACTATGGATGAACGAAATAGACAGATCGCTGAGATAGGTGCCTCACTGATTAAGCATTGGTAACTG
TCAGACCAAGTTTACTCATATATACTTTAGATTGATTTAAAACTTCATTTTTAATTTAAAAGGATCTAGG
TGAAGATCCTTTTTGATAATCTCATGACCAAAATCCCTTAACGTGAGTTTTCGTTCCACTGAGCGTCAGA
CCCCGTAGAAAAGATCAAAGGATCTTCTTGAGATCCTTTTTTTCTGCGCGTAATCTGCTGCTTGCAAACA
AAAAAACCACCGCTACCAGCGGTGGTTTGTTTGCCGGATCAAGAGCTACCAACTCTTTTTCCGAAGGTAA
CTGGCTTCAGCAGAGCGCAGATACCAAATACTGTTCTTCTAGTGTAGCCGTAGTTAGGCCACCACTTCAA
GAACTCTGTAGCACCGCCTACATACCTCGCTCTGCTAATCCTGTTACCAGTGGCTGCTGCCAGTGGCGAT
AAGTCGTGTCTTACCGGGTTGGACTCAAGACGATAGTTACCGGATAAGGCGCAGCGGTCGGGCTGAACGG
GGGGTTCGTGCACACAGCCCAGCTTGGAGCGAACGACCTACACCGAACTGAGATACCTACAGCGTGAGCT
ATGAGAAAGCGCCACGCTTCCCGAAGGGAGAAAGGCGGACAGGTATCCGGTAAGCGGCAGGGTCGGAACA
GGAGAGCGCACGAGGGAGCTTCCAGGGGGAAACGCCTGGTATCTTTATAGTCCTGTCGGGTTTCGCCACC
TCTGACTTGAGCGTCGATTTTTGTGATGCTCGTCAGGGGGGCGGAGCCTATGGAAAAACGCCAGCAACGC
GGCCTTTTTACGGTTCCTGGCCTTTTGCTGGCCTTTTGCTCACATGTTCTTTCCTGCGTTATCCCCTGAT
TCTGTGGATAACCGTATTACCGCCTTTGAGTGAGCTGATACCGCTCGCCGCAGCCGAACGACCGAGCGCA
GCGAGTCAGTGAGCGAGGAAGCGGAAGAGCGCCCAATACGCAAACCGCCTCTCCCCGCGCGTTGGCCGAT
TCATTAATGCAGCTGGCACGACAGGTTTCCCGACTGGAAAGCGGGCAGTGAGCGCAACGCAATTAATGTG
AGTTAGCTCACTCATTAGGCACCCCAGGCTTTACACTTTATGCTTCCGGCTCGTATGTTGTGTGGAATTG
TGAGCGGATAACAATTTCACACAGGAAACAGCTATGACCATGATTACGCCAAGCGCGCAATTAACCCTCA
CTAAAGGGAACAAAAGCTGGAGCTGCAAGCTTAATGTAGTCTTATGCAATACTCTTGTAGTCTTGCAACA
TGGTAACGATGAGTTAGCAACATGCCTTACAAGGAGAGAAAAAGCACCGTGCATGCCGATTGGTGGAAGT
AAGGTGGTACGATCGTGCCTTATTAGGAAGGCAACAGACGGGTCTGACATGGATTGGACGAACCACTGAA
TTGCCGCATTGCAGAGATATTGTATTTAAGTGCCTAGCTCGATACATAAACGGGTCTCTCTGGTTAGACC
AGATCTGAGCCTGGGAGCTCTCTGGCTAACTAGGGAACCCACTGCTTAAGCCTCAATAAAGCTTGCCTTG
AGTGCTTCAAGTAGTGTGTGCCCGTCTGTTGTGTGACTCTGGTAACTAGAGATCCCTCAGACCCTTTTAG
TCAGTGTGGAAAATCTCTAGCAGTGGCGCCCGAACAGGGACTTGAAAGCGAAAGGGAAACCAGAGGAGCT
CTCTCGACGCAGGACTCGGCTTGCTGAAGCGCGCACGGCAAGAGGCGAGGGGCGGCGACTGGTGAGTACG
CCAAAAATTTTGACTAGCGGAGGCTAGAAGGAGAGAGATGGGTGCGAGAGCGTCAGTATTAAGCGGGGGA
GAATTAGATCGCGATGGGAAAAAATTCGGTTAAGGCCAGGGGGAAAGAAAAAATATAAATTAAAACATAT
AGTATGGGCAAGCAGGGAGCTAGAACGATTCGCAGTTAATCCTGGCCTGTTAGAAACATCAGAAGGCTGT
AGACAAATACTGGGACAGCTACAACCATCCCTTCAGACAGGATCAGAAGAACTTAGATCATTATATAATA
CAGTAGCAACCCTCTATTGTGTGCATCAAAGGATAGAGATAAAAGACACCAAGGAAGCTTTAGACAAGAT
AGAGGAAGAGCAAAACAAAAGTAAGACCACCGCACAGCAAGCGGCCGCTGATCTTCAGACCTGGAGGAGG
AGATATGAGGGACAATTGGAGAAGTGAATTATATAAATATAAAGTAGTAAAAATTGAACCATTAGGAGTA
GCACCCACCAAGGCAAAGAGAAGAGTGGTGCAGAGAGAAAAAAGAGCAGTGGGAATAGGAGCTTTGTTCC
TTGGGTTCTTGGGAGCAGCAGGAAGCACTATGGGCGCAGCGTCAATGACGCTGACGGTACAGGCCAGACA
ATTATTGTCTGGTATAGTGCAGCAGCAGAACAATTTGCTGAGGGCTATTGAGGCGCAACAGCATCTGTTG
CAACTCACAGTCTGGGGCATCAAGCAGCTCCAGGCAAGAATCCTGGCTGTGGAAAGATACCTAAAGGATC
AACAGCTCCTGGGGATTTGGGGTTGCTCTGGAAAACTCATTTGCACCACTGCTGTGCCTTGGAATGCTAG
TTGGAGTAATAAATCTCTGGAACAGATTTGGAATCACACGACCTGGATGGAGTGGGACAGAGAAATTAAC
AATTACACAAGCTTAATACACTCCTTAATTGAAGAATCGCAAAACCAGCAAGAAAAGAATGAACAAGAAT
TATTGGAATTAGATAAATGGGCAAGTTTGTGGAATTGGTTTAACATAACAAATTGGCTGTGGTATATAAA
ATTATTCATAATGATAGTAGGAGGCTTGGTAGGTTTAAGAATAGTTTTTGCTGTACTTTCTATAGTGAAT
AGAGTTAGGCAGGGATATTCACCATTATCGTTTCAGACCCACCTCCCAACCCCGAGGGGACCCAGAGAGG
GCCTATTTCCCATGATTCCTTCATATTTGCATATACGATACAAGGCTGTTAGAGAGATAATTAGAATTAA
TTTGACTGTAAACACAAAGATATTAGTACAAAATACGTGACGTAGAAAGTAATAATTTCTTGGGTAGTTT
GCAGTTTTAAAATTATGTTTTAAAATGGACTATCATATGCTTACCGTAACTTGAAAGTATTTCGATTTCT
TGGCTTTATATATCTTGTGGAAAGGACGAAACACCGCCTGCCTGACCATTCCACCAGTTTTAGAGCTAGA
AATAGCAAGTTAAAATAAGGCTAGTCCGTTATCAACTTGAAAAAGTGGCACCGAGTCGGTGCTTTTTTAA
GCTTGGCGTAACTAGATCTTGAGACAAATGGCAGTATTCATCCACAATTTTAAAAGAAAAGGGGGGATTG
GGGGGTACAGTGCAGGGGAAAGAATAGTAGACATAATAGCAACAGACATACAAACTAAAGAATTACAAAA
ACAAATTACAAAAATTCAAAATTTTCGGGTTTATTACAGGGACAGCAGAGATCCACTTTGGCGCCGGCTC
GAGGGGG
