>Addgene plasmid #76460 | PLK1 gRNA (BRDN0001147678) | depositor partial sequence | sequence record 143920 | Target Sequence
CCTGCCTGACCATTCCACCA
