>Addgene plasmid #76460 | PLK1 gRNA (BRDN0001147678) | addgene partial sequence | sequence record 185879 | hU6-F
AGAAAGTAATAATTTCTTGGGTAGTTTGCAGTTTTAAAATTATGTTTTAAAATGGACTATCATATGCTTA
CCGTAACTTGAAAGTATTTCGATTTCTTGGCTTTATATATCTTGTGGAAAGGACGAAACACCGCCTGCCT
GACCATTCCACCAGTTTTAGAGCTAGAAATAGCAAGTTAAAATAAGGCTAGTCCGTTATCAACTTGAAAA
AGTGGCACCGAGTCGGTGCTTTTTTAAGCTTGGCGTAACTAGATCTTGAGACAAATGGCAGTATTCATCC
ACAATTTTAAAAGAAAAGGGGGGATTGGGGGGTACAGTGCAGGGGAAAGAATAGTAGACATAATAGCAAC
AGACATACAAACTAAAGAATTACAAAAACAAATTACAAAAATTCAAAATTTTCGGGTTTATTACAGGGAC
AGCAGAGATCCACTTTGGCGCCGGCTCGAGGGGGCCCGGGTGCAAAGATGGATAAAGTTTTAAACAGAGA
GGAATCTTTGCAGCTAATGGACCTTCTAGGTCTTGAAAGGAGTGGGAATTGGCTCCGGTGCCCGTCAGTG
GGCAGAGCGC
